Addgene plasmid #49314: pGGW_SM_BglII
Purpose: (Empty Backbone) Subcloning vector for Golden Gate-based site-directed mutagenesis; BglII and KpnI to release the insert
Depositing lab: Joachim Wittbrodt. Depositing organization: Universitaet Heidelberg. Publication: Golden GATEway cloning--a combinatorial approach to generate fusion and recombination constructs. Kirchmaier S, Lust K, Wittbrodt J. PLoS One. 2013 Oct 7;8(10):e76117. doi: 10.1371/journal.pone.0076117. PubMed 24116091.
Backbone
  Vector backbone: pDONR
  Backbone manufacturer: Invitrogen
  Vector type: cloning vector
Growth in bacteria
  Bacterial resistance: Kanamycin, 50 μg/mL
  Growth temperature: 37°C
  Growth strain: DH5alpha
  Copy number: High Copy
Gene/Insert
  Gene/Insert name: None
Terms and licenses: Academic/Nonprofit Terms; Industry Terms: Not Available to Industry
How to cite: pGGW_SM_BglII was a gift from Joachim Wittbrodt (Addgene plasmid # 49314 ; http://n2t.net/addgene:49314 ; RRID:Addgene_49314)
