[The description below was written by a language model from this plasmid's Addgene catalogue record and pLannotate feature annotations shown in this document.]
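Description:
pGGW_SM_BglII is a small (about 3.3 kb) empty bacterial subcloning vector built on the Invitrogen pDONR backbone. It is part of a cloning system that combines Golden Gate assembly with Gateway recombination. The plasmid replicates in E. coli from a high-copy ColE1/pUC-type origin and is selected with kanamycin through the aph(3')-Ia (KanR) gene. It carries no gene insert. rrnB T1 and T2 transcription terminators lie upstream of the cloning region, as is usual for pDONR-derived plasmids, and shield it from read-through transcription.

The working part of the vector lies between attL1 and attL2, the configuration of a Gateway entry clone that can take part in LR recombination. Between these sites is a lacZα cassette with its CAP binding site, lac promoter and lac operator, along with T7 and SP6 promoters. This arrangement resembles a stuffer taken from a standard cloning vector. It could be displaced when fragments are assembled and would then allow blue/white screening, although the record does not state this use. The short hits annotated as lacI, f1 ori, RSF ori and a hornet peptide are small fragments. They are most likely remnants of that cassette or spurious matches, not functional elements.

According to the catalogue entry, the vector is used for Golden Gate-based site-directed mutagenesis, and the assembled insert is released with BglII and KpnI for transfer into its final context. The feature table does not annotate the type IIS restriction sites or the BglII and KpnI sites, so their positions cannot be read from the record.
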