Features (pLannotate 1.2.2; 19 found; start..end, strand, type, name):
    121..213     +  CDS            lacI (fragment): lac repressor; lacI; The lac repressor binds to the lac operator to inhibit transcription in E. coli. This inhibition can be relieved by adding lactose or isopropyl-β-D-thiogalactopyranoside (IPTG).
    268..295     -  terminator     rrnB T2 terminator: transcription terminator T2 from the E. coli rrnB gene
    427..470     +  terminator     rrnB T1 terminator: Escherichia coli rrnB; transcription terminator T1 from the E. coli rrnB gene
    517..553     -  CDS            lacZα (fragment): LacZα fragment of β-galactosidase; lacZ fragment
    569..668     +  protein_bind   attL1: mutant version of attL; recombination site for the Gateway® LR reaction LR Clonase™
    704..733     -  rep_origin     f1 ori (fragment): f1 bacteriophage origin of replication; arrow indicates direction of (+) strand synthesis
    737..894     -  CDS            lacZα (fragment): LacZα fragment of β-galactosidase; lacZ fragment
    897..915     +  promoter       T7 promoter: promoter for bacteriophage T7 RNA polymerase
    979..1041    -  CDS            VESPI_VESMG (fragment): Experimental evidence at protein level: Swiss-Prot protein existence level 1. Shows contractile activity on isolated ileum smooth muscle. From Vespa magnifica (Hornet).
   1053..1071    -  promoter       SP6 promoter: promoter for bacteriophage SP6 RNA polymerase
   1113..1129    -  protein_bind   lac operator: The lac repressor binds to the lac operator to inhibit transcription in E. coli. This inhibition can be relieved by adding lactose or isopropyl-β-D-thiogalactopyranoside (IPTG). lac repressor encoded by lacI
   1137..1167    -  promoter       lac promoter: promoter for the E. coli lac operon
   1182..1203    -  protein_bind   CAP binding site: CAP binding activates transcription in the presence of cAMP. E. coli catabolite activator protein
   1216..1308    -  CDS            lacI (fragment): lac repressor; lacI; The lac repressor binds to the lac operator to inhibit transcription in E. coli. This inhibition can be relieved by adding lactose or isopropyl-β-D-thiogalactopyranoside (IPTG).
   1310..1344    -  rep_origin     RSF ori (fragment): Plasmids containing the RSF 1030 origin of replication can be propagated in E. coli cells that contain additional plasmids with compatible origins.
   1378..1477    -  protein_bind   attL2: mutant version of attL; recombination site for the Gateway® LR reaction LR Clonase™
   1495..1513    -  promoter       T7 promoter: promoter for bacteriophage T7 RNA polymerase
   1647..2456    +  CDS            KanR: aminoglycoside phosphotransferase; aph(3')-Ia; confers resistance to kanamycin in bacteria or G418 (Geneticin®) in eukaryotes
   2603..3191    +  rep_origin     ori: high-copy-number ColE1/pMB1/pBR322/pUC origin of replication
>Addgene plasmid #49314 | pGGW_SM_BglII | depositor full sequence | sequence record 72946 | Full Sequence
CTTTCCTGCGTTATCCCCTGATTCTGTGGATAACCGTATTACCGCCTTTGAGTGAGCTGATACCGCTCGC
CGCAGCCGAACGACCGAGCGCAGCGAGTCAGTGAGCGAGGAAGCGGAAGAGCGCCCAATACGCAAACCGC
CTCTCCCCGCGCGTTGGCCGATTCATTAATGCAGCTGGCACGACAGGTTTCCCGACTGGAAAGCGGGCAG
TGAGCGCAACGCAATTAATACGCGTACCGCTAGCCAGGAAGAGTTTGTAGAAACGCAAAAAGGCCATCCG
TCAGGATGGCCTTCTGCTTAGTTTGATGCCTGGCAGTTTATGGCGGGCGTCCTGCCCGCCACCCTCCGGG
CCGTTGCTTCACAACGTTCAAATCCGCTCCCGGCGGATTTGTCCTACTCAGGAGAGCGTTCACCGACAAA
CAACAGATAAAACGAAAGGCCCAGTCTTCCGACTGAGCCTTTCGTTTTATTTGATGCCTGGCAGTTCCCT
ACTCTCGCGTTAACGCTAGCATGGATGTTTTCCCAGTCACGACGTTGTAAAACGACGGCCAGTCTTAAGC
TCGGGCCCCAAATAATGATTTTATTTTGACTGATAGTGACCTGTTCGTTGCAACAAATTGATGAGCAATG
CTTTTTTATAATGCCAACTTTGTACAAAAAAGCAGGCTCCGCGGCCGCCCCCTTCACCAGATCTGTGAGA
GACCCGCGCTTAATGCGCCGCTACAGGGCGCGTCCATTCGCCATTCAGGCTGCGCAACTGTTGGGAAGGG
CGATCGGTGCGGGCCTCTTCGCTATTACGCCAGCTGGCGAAAGGGGGATGTGCTGCAAGGCGATTAAGTT
GGGTAACGCCAGGGTTTTCCCAGTCACGACGTTGTAAAACGACGGCCAGTGAATTGTAATACGACTCACT
ATAGGGCGAATTGGGCCCGACGTCGCATGCTCCCGGCCGCCATGGCGGCCGCGGGAATTCGATATCACTA
GTGAATTCGCGGCCGCCTGCAGGTCGACCATATGGGAGAGCTCCCAACGCGTTGGATGCATAGCTTGAGT
ATTCTATAGTGTCACCTAAATAGCTTGGCGTAATCATGGTCATAGCTGTTTCCTGTGTGAAATTGTTATC
CGCTCACAATTCCACACAACATACGAGCCGGAAGCATAAAGTGTAAAGCCTGGGGTGCCTAATGAGTGAG
CTAACTCACATTAATTGCGTTGCGCTCACTGCCCGCTTTCCAGTCGGGAAACCTGTCGTGCCAGCTGCAT
TAATGAATCGGCCAACGCGCGGGGAGAGGCGGTTTGCGTATTGGGCGCTCTTCCGCTTCCTCGCTCACTG
ACTCGCTGCGCTCGCGGTCTCAGTCGGTACCAAGGGTGGGCGCGCCGACCCAGCTTTCTTGTACAAAGTT
GGCATTATAAGAAAGCATTGCTTATCAATTTGTTGCAACGAACAGGTCACTATCAGTCAAAATAAAATCA
TTATTTGCCATCCAGCTGATATCCCCTATAGTGAGTCGTATTACATGGTCATAGCTGTTTCCTGGCAGCT
CTGGCCCGTGTCTCAAAATCTCTGATGTTACATTGCACAAGATAAAAATATATCATCATGAACAATAAAA
CTGTCTGCTTACATAAACAGTAATACAAGGGGTGTTATGAGCCATATTCAACGGGAAACGTCGAGGCCGC
GATTAAATTCCAACATGGATGCTGATTTATATGGGTATAAATGGGCTCGCGATAATGTCGGGCAATCAGG
TGCGACAATCTATCGCTTGTATGGGAAGCCCGATGCGCCAGAGTTGTTTCTGAAACATGGCAAAGGTAGC
GTTGCCAATGATGTTACAGATGAGATGGTCAGACTAAACTGGCTGACGGAATTTATGCCTCTTCCGACCA
TCAAGCATTTTATCCGTACTCCTGATGATGCATGGTTACTCACCACTGCGATCCCCGGAAAAACAGCATT
CCAGGTATTAGAAGAATATCCTGATTCAGGTGAAAATATTGTTGATGCGCTGGCAGTGTTCCTGCGCCGG
TTGCATTCGATTCCTGTTTGTAATTGTCCTTTTAACAGCGATCGCGTATTTCGTCTCGCTCAGGCGCAAT
CACGAATGAATAACGGTTTGGTTGATGCGAGTGATTTTGATGACGAGCGTAATGGCTGGCCTGTTGAACA
AGTCTGGAAAGAAATGCATAAACTTTTGCCATTCTCACCGGATTCAGTCGTCACTCATGGTGATTTCTCA
CTTGATAACCTTATTTTTGACGAGGGGAAATTAATAGGTTGTATTGATGTTGGACGAGTCGGAATCGCAG
ACCGATACCAGGATCTTGCCATCCTATGGAACTGCCTCGGTGAGTTTTCTCCTTCATTACAGAAACGGCT
TTTTCAAAAATATGGTATTGATAATCCTGATATGAATAAATTGCAGTTTCATTTGATGCTCGATGAGTTT
TTCTAATCAGAATTGGTTAATTGGTTGTAACACTGGCAGAGCATTACGCTGACTTGACGGGACGGCGCAA
GCTCATGACCAAAATCCCTTAACGTGAGTTACGCGTCGTTCCACTGAGCGTCAGACCCCGTAGAAAAGAT
CAAAGGATCTTCTTGAGATCCTTTTTTTCTGCGCGTAATCTGCTGCTTGCAAACAAAAAAACCACCGCTA
CCAGCGGTGGTTTGTTTGCCGGATCAAGAGCTACCAACTCTTTTTCCGAAGGTAACTGGCTTCAGCAGAG
CGCAGATACCAAATACTGTCCTTCTAGTGTAGCCGTAGTTAGGCCACCACTTCAAGAACTCTGTAGCACC
GCCTACATACCTCGCTCTGCTAATCCTGTTACCAGTGGCTGCTGCCAGTGGCGATAAGTCGTGTCTTACC
GGGTTGGACTCAAGACGATAGTTACCGGATAAGGCGCAGCGGTCGGGCTGAACGGGGGGTTCGTGCACAC
AGCCCAGCTTGGAGCGAACGACCTACACCGAACTGAGATACCTACAGCGTGAGCATTGAGAAAGCGCCAC
GCTTCCCGAAGGGAGAAAGGCGGACAGGTATCCGGTAAGCGGCAGGGTCGGAACAGGAGAGCGCACGAGG
GAGCTTCCAGGGGGAAACGCCTGGTATCTTTATAGTCCTGTCGGGTTTCGCCACCTCTGACTTGAGCGTC
GATTTTTGTGATGCTCGTCAGGGGGGCGGAGCCTATGGAAAAACGCCAGCAACGCGGCCTTTTTACGGTT
CCTGGCCTTTTGCTGGCCTTTTGCTCACATGTT
