>Addgene plasmid #49314 | pGGW_SM_BglII | addgene partial sequence | sequence record 75211 | pENTR-R 5'-ATGGCTCATAACACCCCTTG-3'
ATTGTTCATGATGATATATTTTTATCTTGTGCAATGTAACATCAGAGATTTTGAGACACGGGCCAGAGCT
GCCAGGAAACAGCTATGACCATGTAATACGACTCACTATAGGGGATATCAGCTGGATGGCAAATAATGAT
TTTATTTTGACTGATAGTGACCTGTTCGTTGCAACAAATTGATAAGCAATGCTTTCTTATAATGCCAACT
TTGTACAAGAAAGCTGGGTCGGCGCGCCCACCCTTGGTACCGACTGAGACCGCGAGCGCAGCGAGTCAGT
GAGCGAGGAAGCGGAAGAGCGCCCAATACGCAAACCGCCTCTCCCCGCGCGTTGGCCGATTCATTAATGC
AGCTGGCACGACAGGTTTCCCGACTGGAAAGCGGGCAGTGAGCGCAACGCAATTAATGTGAGTTAGCTCA
CTCATTAGGCACCCCAGGCTTTACACTTTATGCTTCCGGCTCGTATGTTGTGTGGAATTGTGAGCGGATA
ACAATTTCACACAGGAAACAGCTATGACCATGATTACGCCAAGCTATTTAGGTGACACTATAGAATACTC
AAGCTATGCATCCAACGCGTTGGGAGCTCTCCCATATGGTCGACCTGCAGGCGGCCGCGAATTCACTAGT
GATATCGAATTCCCGCGGCCGCCATGGCGGCCGGGAGCATGCGACGTCGGGCCCAATTCGCCCTATAGTG
AGTCGTATTACAATTCACTGGCCGTCGTTTTACAACGTC
