>Addgene plasmid #49314 | pGGW_SM_BglII | addgene partial sequence | sequence record 75925 | pCR8_F1 5'-ttgatgcctggcagttccct-3'
AACGACGGCCAGTCTTAAGCTCGGGCCCCAAATAATGATTTTATTTTGACTGATAGTGACCTGTTCGTTG
CAACAAATTGATGAGCAATGCTTTTTTATAATGCCAACTTTGTACAAAAAAGCAGGCTCCGCGGCCGCCC
CCTTCACCAGATCTGTGAGAGACCCGCGCTTAATGCGCCGCTACAGGGCGCGTCCATTCGCCATTCAGGC
TGCGCAACTGTTGGGAAGGGCGATCGGTGCGGGCCTCTTCGCTATTACGCCAGCTGGCGAAAGGGGGATG
TGCTGCAAGGCGATTAAGTTGGGTAACGCCAGGGTTTTCCCAGTCACGACGTTGTAAAACGACGGCCAGT
GAATTGTAATACGACTCACTATAGGGCGAATTGGGCCCGACGTCGCATGCTCCCGGCCGCCATGGCGGCC
GCGGGAATTCGATATCACTAGTGAATTCGCGGCCGCCTGCAGGTCGACCATATGGGAGAGCTCCCAACGC
GTTGGATGCATAGCTTGAGTATTCTATAGTGTCACCTAAATAGCTTGGCGTAATCATGGTCATAGCTGTT
TCCTGTGTGAAATTGTTATCCGCTCACAATTCCACACAC
